Addgene plasmid #219267: SFFV-ZFP36L1-Brd 340
Purpose: Transcription factor ZFP36L1 with a specific barcode assigned.
Depositing lab: Filipe Pereira. Depositing organization: Center for Neuroscience and Cell Biology, University of Coimbra. Publication: A combinatorial transcription factor screening platform for immune cell reprogramming. Kurochkin I, Altman AR, Caiado I, Pertiga-Cabral D, Halitzki E, Minaeva M, Zimmermannova O, Henriques-Oliveira L, Klein D, Nair M, Oliveira D, Cajal LR, Knittel R, Feick C, Ringner M, Martin M, Cirovic B, Pires CF, Rosa FF, Sitnicka E, Theis FJ, Pereira CF. Cell Syst. 2026 Jan 21;17(1):101457. doi: 10.1016/j.cels.2025.101457. Epub 2026 Jan 14. PubMed 41539305.
Backbone
  Vector backbone: SFFV-MCS
  Backbone size w/o insert (bp): 6638
  Vector type: Lentiviral
Growth in bacteria
  Bacterial resistance: Ampicillin, 100 μg/mL
  Growth temperature: 37°C
  Growth strain: NEB Stable
  Copy number: High Copy
Gene/Insert
  Gene/Insert name: ZFP36L1
  Species: H. sapiens (human)
  Insert size (bp): 1017
  Entrez Gene: ZFP36L1 (a.k.a. BRF1, Berg36, ERF-1, ERF1, RNF162B, TIS11B, cMG1)
  Promoter: The spleen focus-forming virus (SFFV) promoter
  Cloning method: Restriction Enzyme; 5′ cloning site Bsp119I (not destroyed); 3′ cloning site BstHI (not destroyed)
Terms and licenses: Academic/Nonprofit Terms; Industry Terms: Not Available to Industry
Depositor comments: Barcode sequence cloned into XbaI restriction site. Design of plasmid is as follows: SFFV-[TF sequence]-WPRE-[Barcode sequence].
How to cite: SFFV-ZFP36L1-Brd 340 was a gift from Filipe Pereira (Addgene plasmid # 219267 ; http://n2t.net/addgene:219267 ; RRID:Addgene_219267)
