[The description below was written by a language model from this plasmid's Addgene catalogue record and pLannotate feature annotations shown in this document.]
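Description:
SFFV-ZFP36L1-Brd 340 is a lentiviral expression plasmid built on the SFFV-MCS backbone, carrying the human ZFP36L1 coding sequence together with a unique DNA barcode. The full sequence is about 7.7 kb. In bacteria it is maintained through a high-copy ColE1/pUC-type origin and selected with ampicillin via the β-lactamase gene. An f1 origin, remnants of a pBluescript-style lac/lacZα region and T7 and T3 promoters are also present as backbone carry-over.

The transfer cassette has third-generation, self-inactivating architecture. An RSV promoter fused to a truncated HIV-1 5' LTR drives Tat-independent production of the genomic RNA. It is followed by the Ψ packaging signal with a partial gag sequence, the Rev response element for nuclear export, and the cPPT/CTS element that aids nuclear import of the provirus. The cassette ends in a ΔU3 3' LTR, with an SV40 polyadenylation signal and SV40 origin sequence downstream.

Within it, the spleen focus-forming virus (SFFV) LTR promoter drives ZFP36L1, which was cloned between retained restriction sites in the multiple cloning site. No tag, reporter or mammalian selection marker is annotated. A WPRE downstream of the open reading frame enhances transcript stability and expression. The short hepatitis virus S and HIV nef fragments called by the annotation are most likely sequence flanking the WPRE and the 3' LTR rather than functional genes.

According to the depositor, the barcode sits in an XbaI site after the WPRE, giving the layout SFFV–factor–WPRE–barcode; it is not separately annotated in the feature table. The construct belongs to a barcoded factor library for combinatorial screening in immune cell reprogramming, where the assigned barcode serves to identify which factor a construct carries.
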