Features (pLannotate 1.2.2; 29 found; start..end, strand, type, name):
     94..112     -  promoter       T7 promoter: promoter for bacteriophage T7 RNA polymerase
    120..275     +  CDS            lacZα (fragment): LacZα fragment of β-galactosidase; lacZ fragment
    280..708     +  rep_origin     f1 ori (sequence partly withheld): f1 bacteriophage origin of replication; arrow indicates direction of (+) strand synthesis
    761..865     +  promoter       AmpR promoter: bla
    866..1726    +  CDS            AmpR: β-lactamase; bla; confers resistance to ampicillin, carbenicillin, and related antibiotics
   1897..2485    +  rep_origin     ori: high-copy-number ColE1/pMB1/pBR322/pUC origin of replication
   2668..2760    +  CDS            lacI (fragment): lac repressor; lacI; The lac repressor binds to the lac operator to inhibit transcription in E. coli. This inhibition can be relieved by adding lactose or isopropyl-β-D-thiogalactopyranoside (IPTG).
   2773..2794    +  protein_bind   CAP binding site: CAP binding activates transcription in the presence of cAMP. E. coli catabolite activator protein
   2809..2839    +  promoter       lac promoter: promoter for the E. coli lac operon
   2847..2863    +  protein_bind   lac operator: The lac repressor binds to the lac operator to inhibit transcription in E. coli. This inhibition can be relieved by adding lactose or isopropyl-β-D-thiogalactopyranoside (IPTG). lac repressor encoded by lacI
   2908..2926    +  promoter       T3 promoter: promoter for bacteriophage T3 RNA polymerase
   2954..3180    +  promoter       RSV promoter: Rous sarcoma virus enhancer/promoter
   3181..3361    +  LTR            5' LTR (truncated): truncated 5' long terminal repeat (LTR) from HIV-1
   3408..3533    +  misc_feature   HIV-1 Ψ: packaging signal of human immunodeficiency virus type 1
   3517..3880    +  CDS            HIV-1 gag (fragment): gag protein from human immunodeficiency virus 1; gag
   4026..4259    +  misc_feature   RRE: The Rev response element (RRE) of HIV-1 allows for Rev-dependent mRNA export from the nucleus to the cytoplasm.
   4636..4736    +  CDS            Rev (fragment): human immunodeficiency virus 1 (HIV-1) Rev protein; rev; enhances nuclear export of unspliced and incompletely spliced viral mRNAs
   4755..4872    +  misc_feature   cPPT/CTS: central polypurine tract and central termination sequence of HIV-1
   4906..5307    +  promoter       SFFV promoter: spleen focus-forming virus long terminal repeat (LTR) promoter
   5317..5340    +  misc_feature   MCS (fragment): pBluescript multiple cloning site
   5365..6378    +  CDS            ZFP36L1: TISB_HUMAN - Also known as BERG36 From Homo sapiens (Human).
   6389..6414    +  misc_feature   MCS (fragment): pBluescript multiple cloning site
   6414..6473    +  CDS            S (fragment): HBSAG_WHV6 - Experimental evidence at transcript level: Swiss-Prot protein existence level 2. The middle envelope protein plays an important role in the budding of the virion. It is involved in the induction of budding in a nucleocapsid independent way. In this process the majority of envelope proteins bud to form subviral lipoprotein particles of 22 nm of diameter that do not contain a nucleocapsid (By similarity). From Woodchuck hepatitis B virus (isolate w64/pWS23) (WHV).
   6605..7008    +  misc_feature   WPRE: woodchuck hepatitis virus posttranscriptional regulatory element
   7066..7125    +  CDS            nef (fragment): NEF_HV1Z2 - Experimental evidence at protein level: Swiss-Prot protein existence level 1. Extracellular Nef protein targets CD4(+) T-lymphocytes for apoptosis by interacting with CXCR4 surface receptors. From Human immunodeficiency virus type 1 group M subtype D (isolate Z2/CDC-Z34) (HIV-1).
   7127..7360    +  LTR            3' LTR (ΔU3): self-inactivating 3' long terminal repeat (LTR) from HIV-1
   7432..7553    +  polyA_signal   SV40 poly(A) signal: SV40 polyadenylation signal
   7572..7593    +  rep_origin     SV40 ori (fragment): SV40 origin of replication
   7593..73      +  rep_origin     SV40 ori (across the origin): SV40 origin of replication
>Addgene plasmid #219267 | SFFV-ZFP36L1-Brd 340 | addgene full sequence | sequence record 449027 | Addgene NGS Result
ATTTATGCAGAGGCCGAGGCCGCCTCGGCCTCTGAGCTATTCCAGAAGTAGTGAGGAGGCTTTTTTGGAG
GCCTAGGGACGTACCCAATTCGCCCTATAGTGAGTCGTATTACGCGCGCTCACTGGCCGTCGTTTTACAA
CGTCGTGACTGGGAAAACCCTGGCGTTACCCAACTTAATCGCCTTGCAGCACATCCCCCTTTCGCCAGCT
GGCGTAATAGCGAAGAGGCCCGCACCGATCGCCCTTCCCAACAGTTGCGCAGCCTGAATGGCGAATGGG
[124 nt withheld, positions 280-403]
C
[91 nt withheld, positions 405-495]
A
[49 nt withheld, positions 497-545]
CCTTTGACGTTGGAGTCCACGTTCTTT
[37 nt withheld, positions 573-609]
ACCCTATCTCGGTCTATTCTTTTGATTTATAAGGGATTTTGCCGATTTCGGCCTATTGGTTAAAAAATGA
GCTGATTTAACAAAAATTTAACGCGAATTTTAACAAAATATTAACGCTTACAATTTAGGTGGCACTTTTC
GGGGAAATGTGCGCGGAACCCCTATTTGTTTATTTTTCTAAATACATTCAAATATGTATCCGCTCATGAG
ACAATAACCCTGATAAATGCTTCAATAATATTGAAAAAGGAAGAGTATGAGTATTCAACATTTCCGTGTC
GCCCTTATTCCCTTTTTTGCGGCATTTTGCCTTCCTGTTTTTGCTCACCCAGAAACGCTGGTGAAAGTAA
AAGATGCTGAAGATCAGTTGGGTGCACGAGTGGGTTACATCGAACTGGATCTCAACAGCGGTAAGATCCT
TGAGAGTTTTCGCCCCGAAGAACGTTTTCCAATGATGAGCACTTTTAAAGTTCTGCTATGTGGCGCGGTA
TTATCCCGTATTGACGCCGGGCAAGAGCAACTCGGTCGCCGCATACACTATTCTCAGAATGACTTGGTTG
AGTACTCACCAGTCACAGAAAAGCATCTTACGGATGGCATGACAGTAAGAGAATTATGCAGTGCTGCCAT
AACCATGAGTGATAACACTGCGGCCAACTTACTTCTGACAACGATCGGAGGACCGAAGGAGCTAACCGCT
TTTTTGCACAACATGGGGGATCATGTAACTCGCCTTGATCGTTGGGAACCGGAGCTGAATGAAGCCATAC
CAAACGACGAGCGTGACACCACGATGCCTGTAGCAATGGCAACAACGTTGCGCAAACTATTAACTGGCGA
ACTACTTACTCTAGCTTCCCGGCAACAATTAATAGACTGGATGGAGGCGGATAAAGTTGCAGGACCACTT
CTGCGCTCGGCCCTTCCGGCTGGCTGGTTTATTGCTGATAAATCTGGAGCCGGTGAGCGTGGGTCTCGCG
GTATCATTGCAGCACTGGGGCCAGATGGTAAGCCCTCCCGTATCGTAGTTATCTACACGACGGGGAGTCA
GGCAACTATGGATGAACGAAATAGACAGATCGCTGAGATAGGTGCCTCACTGATTAAGCATTGGTAACTG
TCAGACCAAGTTTACTCATATATACTTTAGATTGATTTAAAACTTCATTTTTAATTTAAAAGGATCTAGG
TGAAGATCCTTTTTGATAATCTCATGACCAAAATCCCTTAACGTGAGTTTTCGTTCCACTGAGCGTCAGA
CCCCGTAGAAAAGATCAAAGGATCTTCTTGAGATCCTTTTTTTCTGCGCGTAATCTGCTGCTTGCAAACA
AAAAAACCACCGCTACCAGCGGTGGTTTGTTTGCCGGATCAAGAGCTACCAACTCTTTTTCCGAAGGTAA
CTGGCTTCAGCAGAGCGCAGATACCAAATACTGTTCTTCTAGTGTAGCCGTAGTTAGGCCACCACTTCAA
GAACTCTGTAGCACCGCCTACATACCTCGCTCTGCTAATCCTGTTACCAGTGGCTGCTGCCAGTGGCGAT
AAGTCGTGTCTTACCGGGTTGGACTCAAGACGATAGTTACCGGATAAGGCGCAGCGGTCGGGCTGAACGG
GGGGTTCGTGCACACAGCCCAGCTTGGAGCGAACGACCTACACCGAACTGAGATACCTACAGCGTGAGCT
ATGAGAAAGCGCCACGCTTCCCGAAGGGAGAAAGGCGGACAGGTATCCGGTAAGCGGCAGGGTCGGAACA
GGAGAGCGCACGAGGGAGCTTCCAGGGGGAAACGCCTGGTATCTTTATAGTCCTGTCGGGTTTCGCCACC
TCTGACTTGAGCGTCGATTTTTGTGATGCTCGTCAGGGGGGCGGAGCCTATGGAAAAACGCCAGCAACGC
GGCCTTTTTACGGTTCCTGGCCTTTTGCTGGCCTTTTGCTCACATGTTCTTTCCTGCGTTATCCCCTGAT
TCTGTGGATAACCGTATTACCGCCTTTGAGTGAGCTGATACCGCTCGCCGCAGCCGAACGACCGAGCGCA
GCGAGTCAGTGAGCGAGGAAGCGGAAGAGCGCCCAATACGCAAACCGCCTCTCCCCGCGCGTTGGCCGAT
TCATTAATGCAGCTGGCACGACAGGTTTCCCGACTGGAAAGCGGGCAGTGAGCGCAACGCAATTAATGTG
AGTTAGCTCACTCATTAGGCACCCCAGGCTTTACACTTTATGCTTCCGGCTCGTATGTTGTGTGGAATTG
TGAGCGGATAACAATTTCACACAGGAAACAGCTATGACCATGATTACGCCAAGCGCGCAATTAACCCTCA
CTAAAGGGAACAAAAGCTGGAGCTGCAAGCTTAATGTAGTCTTATGCAATACTCTTGTAGTCTTGCAACA
TGGTAACGATGAGTTAGCAACATGCCTTACAAGGAGAGAAAAAGCACCGTGCATGCCGATTGGTGGAAGT
AAGGTGGTACGATCGTGCCTTATTAGGAAGGCAACAGACGGGTCTGACATGGATTGGACGAACCACTGAA
TTGCCGCATTGCAGAGATATTGTATTTAAGTGCCTAGCTCGATACATAAACGGGTCTCTCTGGTTAGACC
AGATCTGAGCCTGGGAGCTCTCTGGCTAACTAGGGAACCCACTGCTTAAGCCTCAATAAAGCTTGCCTTG
AGTGCTTCAAGTAGTGTGTGCCCGTCTGTTGTGTGACTCTGGTAACTAGAGATCCCTCAGACCCTTTTAG
TCAGTGTGGAAAATCTCTAGCAGTGGCGCCCGAACAGGGACTTGAAAGCGAAAGGGAAACCAGAGGAGCT
CTCTCGACGCAGGACTCGGCTTGCTGAAGCGCGCACGGCAAGAGGCGAGGGGCGGCGACTGGTGAGTACG
CCAAAAATTTTGACTAGCGGAGGCTAGAAGGAGAGAGATGGGTGCGAGAGCGTCAGTATTAAGCGGGGGA
GAATTAGATCGCGATGGGAAAAAATTCGGTTAAGGCCAGGGGGAAAGAAAAAATATAAATTAAAACATAT
AGTATGGGCAAGCAGGGAGCTAGAACGATTCGCAGTTAATCCTGGCCTGTTAGAAACATCAGAAGGCTGT
AGACAAATACTGGGACAGCTACAACCATCCCTTCAGACAGGATCAGAAGAACTTAGATCATTATATAATA
CAGTAGCAACCCTCTATTGTGTGCATCAAAGGATAGAGATAAAAGACACCAAGGAAGCTTTAGACAAGAT
AGAGGAAGAGCAAAACAAAAGTAAGACCACCGCACAGCAAGCGGCCGCTGATCTTCAGACCTGGAGGAGG
AGATATGAGGGACAATTGGAGAAGTGAATTATATAAATATAAAGTAGTAAAAATTGAACCATTAGGAGTA
GCACCCACCAAGGCAAAGAGAAGAGTGGTGCAGAGAGAAAAAAGAGCAGTGGGAATAGGAGCTTTGTTCC
TTGGGTTCTTGGGAGCAGCAGGAAGCACTATGGGCGCAGCGTCAATGACGCTGACGGTACAGGCCAGACA
ATTATTGTCTGGTATAGTGCAGCAGCAGAACAATTTGCTGAGGGCTATTGAGGCGCAACAGCATCTGTTG
CAACTCACAGTCTGGGGCATCAAGCAGCTCCAGGCAAGAATCCTGGCTGTGGAAAGATACCTAAAGGATC
AACAGCTCCTGGGGATTTGGGGTTGCTCTGGAAAACTCATTTGCACCACTGCTGTGCCTTGGAATGCTAG
TTGGAGTAATAAATCTCTGGAACAGATTTGGAATCACACGACCTGGATGGAGTGGGACAGAGAAATTAAC
AATTACACAAGCTTAATACACTCCTTAATTGAAGAATCGCAAAACCAGCAAGAAAAGAATGAACAAGAAT
TATTGGAATTAGATAAATGGGCAAGTTTGTGGAATTGGTTTAACATAACAAATTGGCTGTGGTATATAAA
ATTATTCATAATGATAGTAGGAGGCTTGGTAGGTTTAAGAATAGTTTTTGCTGTACTTTCTATAGTGAAT
AGAGTTAGGCAGGGATATTCACCATTATCGTTTCAGACCCACCTCCCAACCCCGAGGGGACCCGACAGGC
CCGAAGGAATAGAAGAAGAAGGTGGAGAGAGAGACAGAGACAGATCCATTCGATTAGTGAACGGATCTCG
ACGGTATCGGTTAACTTTTAAAAGAAAAGGGGGGATTGGGGGGTACAGTGCAGGGGAAAGAATAGTAGAC
ATAATAGCAACAGACATACAAACTAAAGAATTACAAAAACAAATTACAAAAATTCAAAATTTTATCGATC
ACGAGACTAGCCTCGAGCTGGCTGCAGTAACGCCATTTTGCAAGGCATGGAAAAATACCAAACCAAGAAT
AGAGAAGTTCAGATCAAGGGCGGGTACATGAAAATAGCTAACGTTGGGCCAAACAGGATATCTGCGGTGA
GCAGTTTCGGCCCCGGCCCGGGGCCAAGAACAGATGGTCACCGCAGTTTCGGCCCCGGCCCGAGGCCAAG
AACAGATGGTCCCCAGATATGGCCCAACCCTCAGCAGTTTCTTAAGACCCATCAGATGTTTCCAGGCTCC
CCCAAGGACCTGAAATGACCCTGCGCCTTATTTGAATTAACCAATCAGCCTGCTTCTCGCTTCTGTTCGC
GCGCTTCTGCTTCCCGAGCTCTATAAAAGAGCTCACAACCCCTCACTCGGCGCGCCAGTCCTCCGACAGA
CTGAGTCGGCCGGTCGAATCAAGCTTATCGATACCGTCGACGGATCCGCTAGCCCGCGGTTCGAAATGAC
CACCACCCTCGTGTCTGCCACCATCTTCGACTTGAGCGAAGTTTTATGCAAGGGTAACAAGATGCTCAAC
TATAGTGCTCCCAGTGCAGGGGGTTGCCTGCTGGACAGAAAGGCAGTGGGCACCCCTGCTGGTGGGGGCT
TCCCTCGGAGGCACTCAGTCACCCTGCCCAGCTCCAAGTTCCACCAGAACCAGCTCCTCAGCAGCCTCAA
GGGTGAGCCAGCCCCCGCTCTGAGCTCGCGAGACAGCCGCTTCCGAGACCGCTCCTTCTCGGAAGGGGGC
GAGCGGCTGCTGCCCACCCAGAAGCAGCCCGGGGGCGGCCAGGTCAACTCCAGCCGCTACAAGACGGAGC
TGTGCCGCCCCTTTGAGGAAAACGGTGCCTGTAAGTACGGGGACAAGTGCCAGTTCGCACACGGCATCCA
CGAGCTCCGCAGCCTGACCCGCCACCCCAAGTACAAGACGGAGCTGTGCCGCACCTTCCACACCATCGGC
TTTTGCCCCTACGGGCCCCGCTGCCACTTCATCCACAACGCTGAAGAGCGCCGTGCCCTGGCCGGGGCCC
GGGACCTCTCCGCTGACCGTCCCCGCCTCCAGCATAGCTTTAGCTTTGCTGGGTTTCCCAGTGCCGCTGC
CACCGCCGCTGCCACCGGGCTGCTGGACAGCCCCACGTCCATCACCCCACCCCCTATTCTGAGCGCCGAT
GACCTCCTGGGCTCACCTACCCTGCCCGATGGCACCAATAACCCTTTTGCCTTCTCCAGCCAGGAGCTGG
CAAGCCTCTTTGCCCCTAGCATGGGGCTGCCCGGGGGTGGCTCCCCGACCACCTTCCTCTTCCGGCCCAT
GTCCGAGTCCCCTCACATGTTTGACTCTCCCCCCAGCCCTCAGGATTCTCTCTCGGACCAGGAGGGCTAC
CTGAGCAGCTCCAGCAGCAGCCACAGTGGCTCAGACTCCCCGACCTTGGACAACTCAAGACGCCTGCCCA
TCTTCAGCAGACTTTCCATCTCAGATGACTAAACCGGTCGGATCCCCCGGGCTGCAGGAATTCGAGCATC
TTACCGCCATTTATTCCCATATTTGTTCTGTTTTTCTTGATTTGGGTATACATTTAAATGTTAATAAAAC
AAAATGGTGGGGCAATCATTTACATTTTTAGGGATATGTAATTACTAGTTCAGGTGTATTGCCACAAGAC
AAACATGTTAAGAAACTTTCCCGTTATTTACGCTCTGTTCCTGTTAATCAACCTCTGGATTACAAAATTT
GTGAAAGATTGACTGATATTCTTAACTATGTTGCTCCTTTTACGCTGTGTGGATATGCTGCTTTAATGCC
TCTGTATCATGCTATTGCTTCCCGTACGGCTTTCGTTTTCTCCTCCTTGTATAAATCCTGGTTGCTGTCT
CTTTATGAGGAGTTGTGGCCCGTTGTCCGTCAACGTGGCGTGGTGTGCTCTGTGTTTGCTGACGCAACCC
CCACTGGCTGGGGCATTGCCACCACCTGTCAACTCCTTTCTGGGACTTTCGCTTTCCCCCTCCCGATCGC
CACGGCAGAACTCATCGCCGCCTGCCTTGCCCGCTGCTGGACAGGGGCTAGGTTGCTGGGCACTGATAAT
TCCGTGGTGTTGTCGGGGAAGCTGACGTCCTTTGCAATTCGATATCAAGCTGTACCTTCTAGATGTACAG
GAGGTATAGCGCTTCTAGACCAATGACTTACAAGGCAGCTGTAGATCTTAGCCACTTTTTAAAAGAAAAG
GGGGGACTGGAAGGGCTAATTCACTCCCAACGAAGACAAGATCTGCTTTTTGCTTGTACTGGGTCTCTCT
GGTTAGACCAGATCTGAGCCTGGGAGCTCTCTGGCTAACTAGGGAACCCACTGCTTAAGCCTCAATAAAG
CTTGCCTTGAGTGCTTCAAGTAGTGTGTGCCCGTCTGTTGTGTGACTCTGGTAACTAGAGATCCCTCAGA
CCCTTTTAGTCAGTGTGGAAAATCTCTAGCAGTAGTAGTTCATGTCATCTTATTATTCAGTATTTATAAC
TTGCAAAGAAATGAATATCAGAGAGTGAGAGGAACTTGTTTATTGCAGCTTATAATGGTTACAAATAAAG
CAATAGCATCACAAATTTCACAAATAAAGCATTTTTTTCACTGCATTCTAGTTGTGGTTTGTCCAAACTC
ATCAATGTATCTTATCATGTCTGGCTCTAGCTATCCCGCCCCTAACTCCGCCCATCCCGCCCCTAACTCC
GCCCAGTTCCGCCCATTCTCCGCCCCATGGCTGACTAATTTTTTTT
