>Addgene plasmid #219267 | SFFV-ZFP36L1-Brd 340 | depositor partial sequence | sequence record 428281 | TF ORF
ATGACCACCACCCTCGTGTCTGCCACCATCTTCGACTTGAGCGAAGTTTTATGCAAGGGTAACAAGATGC
TCAACTATAGTGCTCCCAGTGCAGGGGGTTGCCTGCTGGACAGAAAGGCAGTGGGCACCCCTGCTGGTGG
GGGCTTCCCTCGGAGGCACTCAGTCACCCTGCCCAGCTCCAAGTTCCACCAGAACCAGCTCCTCAGCAGC
CTCAAGGGTGAGCCAGCCCCCGCTCTGAGCTCGCGAGACAGCCGCTTCCGAGACCGCTCCTTCTCGGAAG
GGGGCGAGCGGCTGCTGCCCACCCAGAAGCAGCCCGGGGGCGGCCAGGTCAACTCCAGCCGCTACAAGAC
GGAGCTGTGCCGCCCCTTTGAGGAAAACGGTGCCTGTAAGTACGGGGACAAGTGCCAGTTCGCACACGGC
ATCCACGAGCTCCGCAGCCTGACCCGCCACCCCAAGTACAAGACGGAGCTGTGCCGCACCTTCCACACCA
TCGGCTTTTGCCCCTACGGGCCCCGCTGCCACTTCATCCACAACGCTGAAGAGCGCCGTGCCCTGGCCGG
GGCCCGGGACCTCTCCGCTGACCGTCCCCGCCTCCAGCATAGCTTTAGCTTTGCTGGGTTTCCCAGTGCC
GCTGCCACCGCCGCTGCCACCGGGCTGCTGGACAGCCCCACGTCCATCACCCCACCCCCTATTCTGAGCG
CCGATGACCTCCTGGGCTCACCTACCCTGCCCGATGGCACCAATAACCCTTTTGCCTTCTCCAGCCAGGA
GCTGGCAAGCCTCTTTGCCCCTAGCATGGGGCTGCCCGGGGGTGGCTCCCCGACCACCTTCCTCTTCCGG
CCCATGTCCGAGTCCCCTCACATGTTTGACTCTCCCCCCAGCCCTCAGGATTCTCTCTCGGACCAGGAGG
GCTACCTGAGCAGCTCCAGCAGCAGCCACAGTGGCTCAGACTCCCCGACCTTGGACAACTCAAGACGCCT
GCCCATCTTCAGCAGACTTTCCATCTCAGATGACTAA
