>Addgene plasmid #219267 | SFFV-ZFP36L1-Brd 340 | depositor partial sequence | sequence record 428282 | Barcode sequence
TGTACAGGAGGTATAGCGCT
